>Addgene plasmid #82972 | pDONR223_GABPB1_WT_V5 | addgene full sequence | sequence record 162739 | Addgene NGS result
ATACTTCGGCGATCACCGCTTCCCTCATAATGTTTAACTTTGTTTTAGGGCGACTGCCCTGCTGCGTAAC
ATCGTTGCTGCTCCATAACATCAAACATCGACCCACGGCGTAACGCGCTTGCTGCTTGGATGCCCGAGGC
ATAGACTGTACCCCAAAAAAACAGTCATAACAAGCCATGAAAACCGCCACTGCGCCGTTACCACCGCTGC
GTTCGGTCAAGGTTCTGGACCAGTTGCGTGAGCGCATACGCTACTTGCATTACAGCTTACGAACCGAACA
GGCTTATGTCCACTGGGTTCGTGCCTTCATCCGTTTCCACGGTGTGCGTCACCCGGCAACCTTGGGTAGC
AGCGAAGTCGAGGCATTTCTGTCCTGGCTGGTCTAGAGGAGGCATGATGATATATTTTTATCTTGTGCAA
TGTAACATCAGAGATTTTGAGACACGGGCCAGAGCTGCCAGGAAACAGCTATGACCATGTAATACGACTC
ACTATAGGGGATATCAGCTGGATGGCAAATAATGATTTTATTTTGACTGATAGTGACCTGTTCGTTGCAA
CAAATTGATAAGCAATGCTTTCTTATAATGCCAACTTTGTACAAGAAAGTTGGGTAAACAGCTTCTTTAT
TAGTCTGAAGACGAGTCATAGCTTCCAACTTCTGTCTGTAGGCCTCTGCTTCCTGTTCTTTCTTTAGGAG
CTGCTGTCGATATTTTTGTGCTTCTCGATTTGCTTCATCCAGCTGTTTCTGAAGAGCTTCTCTCTCTTCT
ATTTCTGCAGATTCCACCCGGTTTTCAATTATTTCGATACATTGTCTCTTAGCTGGTGGTTCTTCACTTA
TAACAGTTTCTTCAGCAATGTCTGTTGCTGGTACTGTTAATACTTGTTGTCCATCTGGCATGGTCACAAT
GATGGGCTGACCAATTCCACTGGTTGGAATAGAGTGCAAATTTCCAAGCTGAATTCCATCTGTAACTATT
GTGATGACTTGCTGACCCCCTGAACTAACTACTTGCTGAATGGCACCATCCACAGATTCTGCAGTAACTA
CTTCTTCTGTGGCCACTACTGGAGTTTCTGAAGAATTGGACAATGGAGCAGATGCTTCAGCTAAGGCAGC
TAATGTAGCTAATACTGATGTAGAAGAGTTTCCAAACTGAACAGCAGATACACCCGTTTCATCTGTTGCC
TTGGATGAATTTTCTGAAGATACCAGACCTGTTAGGTTCACCACCCCTCCAGGTCCAATGATAAACTGTG
GTGTTGCAGCATGTATTGTCACAGTGTCAGGACTCTCTGGGTTTGTGTTGATTTGGTTCTGCATAGCAAT
CTGTAATATCTCTGCTAAATCTTCATTTCCATTGTCTATTGAAATATCAAATGCAGTTTTACAAAATTTA
CTTTGCGTGTGTACATCAGCACCATATTTGATTAAAAGTTCCACCACCTCTTGATGATTGTGTTCTGTGG
CCCAATGGAGAGCTGTCATCTTTAACATGTCCTTTGCATTGACATCAGCACCATGCTTAAGTAAAACCTC
TACTATGCTGGCATGGCCCTCAGAAGCTGCCATATGTAATGGTGTTCGGTCCACTTTGGTTCTGGCATCT
CTGCTCACACCAGCTCGCAGCAGTACCTCTGTGGTGGAATAATGACCATACTGTGCTGCTAGATGAAGTG
GAGAAGTTCCCAGCCAGTCTGTAGTAAAGGGAGCTCCATTTGCCATCAAAATACGAACTTCATCATCTTG
ACCTGCTCGTGCCGCTTCTAAAAGCTTCTTTCCCAAATCTACCAGGGACATGCCAACTTTTTTGTACAAA
GTTGGCATTATAAAAAAGCATTGCTCATCAATTTGTTGCAACGAACAGGTCACTATCAGTCAAAATAAAA
TCATTATTTGGGGCCCGAGCTTAAGACTGGCCGTCGTTTTACAACGTCGTGACTGGGAAAACATCCATGC
TAGCGTTAACGCGAGAGTAGGGAACTGCCAGGCATCAAATAAAACGAAAGGCTCAGTCGGAAGACTGGGC
CTTTCGTTTTATCTGTTGTTTGTCGGTGAACGCTCTCCTGAGTAGGACAAATCCGCCGGGAGCGGATTTG
AACGTTGTGAAGCAACGGCCCGGAGGGTGGCGGGCAGGACGCCCGCCATAAACTGCCAGGCATCAAACTA
AGCAGAAGGCCATCCTGACGGATGGCCTTTTTGCGTTTCTACAAACTCTTCCTGGCTAGCGGTACGCGTA
TTAATTGCGTTGCGCTCACTGCCCGCTTTCCAGTCGGGAAACCTGTCGTGCCAGCTGCATTAATGAATCG
GCCAACGCGCGGGGAGAGGCGGTTTGCGTATTGGGCGCTCTTCCGCTTCCTCGCTCACTGACTCGCTGCG
CTCGGTCGTTCGGCTGCGGCGAGCGGTATCAGCTCACTCAAAGGCGGTAATACGGTTATCCACAGAATCA
GGGGATAACGCAGGAAAGAACATGTGAGCAAAAGGCCAGCAAAAGGCCAGGAACCGTAAAAAGGCCGCGT
TGCTGGCGTTTTTCCATAGGCTCCGCCCCCCTGACGAGCATCACAAAAATCGACGCTCAAGTCAGAGGTG
GCGAAACCCGACAGGACTATAAAGATACCAGGCGTTTCCCCCTGGAAGCTCCCTCGTGCGCTCTCCTGTT
CCGACCCTGCCGCTTACCGGATACCTGTCCGCCTTTCTCCCTTCGGGAAGCGTGGCGCTTTCTCATAGCT
CACGCTGTAGGTATCTCAGTTCGGTGTAGGTCGTTCGCTCCAAGCTGGGCTGTGTGCACGAACCCCCCGT
TCAGCCCGACCGCTGCGCCTTATCCGGTAACTATCGTCTTGAGTCCAACCCGGTAAGACACGACTTATCG
CCACTGGCAGCAGCCACTGGTAACAGGATTAGCAGAGCGAGGTATGTAGGCGGTGCTACAGAGTTCTTGA
AGTGGTGGCCTAACTACGGCTACACTAGAAGAACAGTATTTGGTATCTGCGCTCTGCTGAAGCCAGTTAC
CTTCGGAAAAAGAGTTGGTAGCTCTTGATCCGGCAAACAAACCACCGCTGGTAGCGGTGGTTTTTTTGTT
TGCAAGCAGCAGATTACGCGCAGAAAAAAAGGATCTCAAGAAGATCCTTTGATCTTTTCTACGGGGTCTG
ACGCTCAGTGGAACGACGCGTAACTCACGTTAAGGGATTTTGGTCATGGGTGGCTCGAGGGTTATTTGCC
GACTACCTTGGTGATCTCGCCTTTCACGTAGTGGACAAATTCTTCCAACTGATCTGCGCGCGAGGCCAAG
CGATCTTCTTCTTGTCCAAGATAAGCCTGTCTAGCTTCAAGTATGACGGGCTGATACTGGGCCGGCAGGC
GCTCCATTGCCCAGTCGGCAGCGACATCCTTCGGCGCGATTTTGCCGGTTACTGCGCTGTACCAAATGCG
GGACAACGTAAGCACTACATTTCGCTCATCGCCAGCCCAGTCGGGCGGCGAGTTCCATAGCGTTAAGGTT
TCATTTAGCGCCTCAAATAGATCCTGTTCAGGAACCGGATCAAAGAGTTCCTCCGCCGCTGGACCTACCA
AGGCAACGCTATGTTCTCTTGCTTTTGTCAGCAAGATAGCCAGATCAATGTCGATCGTGGCTGGCTCGAA
GATACCTGCAAGAATGTCATTGCGCTGCCATTCTCCAAATTGCAGTTCGCGCTTAGCTGGATAACGCCAC
GGAATGATGTCGTCGTGCACAACAATGGTGACTTCTACAGCGCGGAGAATCTCGCTCTCTCCAGGGGAAG
CCGAAGTTTCCAAAAGGTCGTTGATCAAAGCTCGCCGCGTTGTTTCATCAAGCCTTACGGTCACCGTAAC
CAGCAAATCAATATCACTGTGTGGCTTCAGGCCGCCATCCACTGCGGAGCCGTACAAATGTACGGCCAGC
AACGTCGGTTCGAGATGGCGCTCGATGACGCCAACTACCTCTGATAGTTGAGTCG
Features (pLannotate 1.2.2; 12 found; start..end, strand, type, name):
     35..91      -  CDS            GmR (fragment): gentamycin acetyltransferase; aacC1; confers resistance to gentamycin
    267..290     -  promoter       Pc promoter (fragment): intI1 (promoter lies within the coding sequence); class 1 integron promoter
    480..498     +  promoter       T7 promoter: promoter for bacteriophage T7 RNA polymerase
    516..615     +  protein_bind   attL2: mutant version of attL; recombination site for the Gateway® LR reaction LR Clonase™
    617..1801    -  CDS            GABPB1: GABP1_HUMAN - Also known as E4TF1B From Homo sapiens (Human).
   1804..1899    -  protein_bind   attL3: mutant version of attL; recombination site for the Gateway® LR reaction LR Clonase™
   1916..1952    +  CDS            lacZα (fragment): LacZα fragment of β-galactosidase; lacZ fragment
   1999..2042    -  terminator     rrnB T1 terminator: Escherichia coli rrnB; transcription terminator T1 from the E. coli rrnB gene
   2174..2201    +  terminator     rrnB T2 terminator: transcription terminator T2 from the E. coli rrnB gene
   2256..2348    -  CDS            lacI (fragment): lac repressor; lacI; The lac repressor binds to the lac operator to inhibit transcription in E. coli. This inhibition can be relieved by adding lactose or isopropyl-β-D-thiogalactopyranoside (IPTG).
   2531..3119    -  rep_origin     ori: high-copy-number ColE1/pMB1/pBR322/pUC origin of replication
   3212..28      -  CDS            SmR (across the origin): aminoglycoside adenylyltransferase (Murphy, 1985); aadA; confers resistance to spectinomycin and streptomycin
