[The description below was written by a language model from this plasmid's Addgene catalogue record and pLannotate feature annotations shown in this document.]
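Description:
pDONR223_GABPB1_WT_V5 is a Gateway entry clone built on the Invitrogen pDONR223 backbone and carrying the wild-type human GABPB1 open reading frame (reference transcript NM_005254), which encodes the beta subunit of the GA-binding protein transcription factor. It is a small bacterial plasmid of about 4 kb, maintained at high copy in E. coli through a ColE1/pUC-type origin and selected with spectinomycin via the aadA (SmR) aminoglycoside adenylyltransferase gene. The short gentamicin-resistance, integron Pc promoter, lacZα and lacI fragments that appear in the annotation are backbone remnants rather than functional cassettes. rrnB T1 and T2 terminators sit near the cloning region, where they help insulate the insert from read-through transcription.

The GABPB1 coding sequence, roughly 1.2 kb, is flanked by attL recombination sites. The automated annotation labels these attL2 and attL3, although a standard pDONR223 entry clone would be expected to carry attL1 and attL2. These sites allow the ORF to be transferred by LR Clonase reaction into any compatible destination vector. The entry clone has no promoter intended to drive the insert; a T7 promoter lies just outside one att site but the plasmid is not an expression construct in itself. The insert is in the "open" configuration, with no stop codon immediately following the ORF, so it can be read through into a C-terminal tag supplied by the destination vector. The "V5" in the name presumably refers to that intended fusion, since no V5 tag is annotated in this plasmid. The clone belongs to the Target Accelerator Plasmid Collection and was used as an overexpression control for gene expression analysis in a high-throughput study of lung cancer somatic mutations.
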