Addgene plasmid #82972: pDONR223_GABPB1_WT_V5
Purpose: Gateway Donor vector containing GABPB1, used as an over expression control for gene expression analysis. Part of the Target Accelerator Plasmid Collection.
Depositing lab: Jesse Boehm & Matthew Meyerson & David Root. Depositing organization: Broad Institute. Publication: High-throughput Phenotyping of Lung Cancer Somatic Mutations. Berger AH, Brooks AN, Wu X, Shrestha Y, Chouinard C, Piccioni F, Bagul M, Kamburov A, Imielinski M, Hogstrom L, Zhu C, Yang X, Pantel S, Sakai R, Watson J, Kaplan N, Campbell JD, Singh S, Root DE, Narayan R, Natoli T, Lahr DL, Tirosh I, Tamayo P, Getz G, Wong B, Doench J, Subramanian A, Golub TR, Meyerson M, Boehm JS. Cancer Cell. 2016 Aug 8;30(2):214-28. doi: 10.1016/j.ccell.2016.06.022. Epub 2016 Jul 28. PubMed 27478040.
Backbone
  Vector backbone: pDONR223
  Backbone manufacturer: Invitrogen
  Vector type: Gateway Entry vector
Growth in bacteria
  Bacterial resistance: Spectinomycin, 50 μg/mL
  Growth temperature: 37°C
  Growth strain: DH5alpha
  Copy number: High Copy
Gene/Insert
  Gene/Insert name: GABPB1 (alt name: NM_005254)
  Species: H. sapiens (human)
  Entrez Gene: GABPB1 (a.k.a. BABPB2, E4TF1, E4TF1-47, E4TF1-53, E4TF1B, GABPB, GABPB-1, GABPB2, NRF2B1, NRF2B2)
  Promoter: None
  Cloning method: Gateway Cloning
  Sequencing primers: 5′ M13pUC-fwd; 3′ M13-Rev
Terms and licenses: Academic/Nonprofit Terms; Industry Terms: Not Available to Industry
Depositor comments: Open state: NO stop codon immediately follows insert
How to cite: pDONR223_GABPB1_WT_V5 was a gift from Jesse Boehm & Matthew Meyerson & David Root (Addgene plasmid # 82972 ; http://n2t.net/addgene:82972 ; RRID:Addgene_82972)
