>Addgene plasmid #82972 | pDONR223_GABPB1_WT_V5 | depositor partial sequence | sequence record 157698 | Insert sequence
ATGTCCCTGGTAGATTTGGGAAAGAAGCTTTTAGAAGCGGCACGAGCAGGTCAAGATGATGAAGTTCGTA
TTTTGATGGCAAATGGAGCTCCCTTTACTACAGACTGGCTGGGAACTTCTCCACTTCATCTAGCAGCACA
GTATGGTCATTATTCCACCACAGAGGTACTGCTGCGAGCTGGTGTGAGCAGAGATGCCAGAACCAAAGTG
GACCGAACACCATTACATATGGCAGCTTCTGAGGGCCATGCCAGCATAGTAGAGGTTTTACTTAAGCATG
GTGCTGATGTCAATGCAAAGGACATGTTAAAGATGACAGCTCTCCATTGGGCCACAGAACACAATCATCA
AGAGGTGGTGGAACTTTTAATCAAATATGGTGCTGATGTACACACGCAAAGTAAATTTTGTAAAACTGCA
TTTGATATTTCAATAGACAATGGAAATGAAGATTTAGCAGAGATATTACAGATTGCTATGCAGAACCAAA
TCAACACAAACCCAGAGAGTCCTGACACTGTGACAATACATGCTGCAACACCACAGTTTATCATTGGACC
TGGAGGGGTGGTGAACCTAACAGGTCTGGTATCTTCAGAAAATTCATCCAAGGCAACAGATGAAACGGGT
GTATCTGCTGTTCAGTTTGGAAACTCTTCTACATCAGTATTAGCTACATTAGCTGCCTTAGCTGAAGCAT
CTGCTCCATTGTCCAATTCTTCAGAAACTCCAGTAGTGGCCACAGAAGAAGTAGTTACTGCAGAATCTGT
GGATGGTGCCATTCAGCAAGTAGTTAGTTCAGGGGGTCAGCAAGTCATCACAATAGTTACAGATGGAATT
CAGCTTGGAAATTTGCACTCTATTCCAACCAGTGGAATTGGTCAGCCCATCATTGTGACCATGCCAGATG
GACAACAAGTATTAACAGTACCAGCAACAGACATTGCTGAAGAAACTGTTATAAGTGAAGAACCACCAGC
TAAGAGACAATGTATCGAAATAATTGAAAACCGGGTGGAATCTGCAGAAATAGAAGAGAGAGAAGCTCTT
CAGAAACAGCTGGATGAAGCAAATCGAGAAGCACAAAAATATCGACAGCAGCTCCTAAAGAAAGAACAGG
AAGCAGAGGCCTACAGACAGAAGTTGGAAGCTATGACTCGTCTTCAGACTAATAAAGAAGCTGTTTAA
